>Addgene plasmid #177136 | pGEX4T3-GST-EGFP | addgene full sequence | sequence record 350562 | Addgene NGS Result
GAATTAGCTTATCGACTGCACGGTGCACCAATGCTTCTGGCGTCAGGCAGCCATCGGAAGCTGTGGTATG
GCTGTGCAGGTCGTAAATCACTGCATAATTCGTGTCGCTCAAGGCGCACTCCCGTTCTGGATAATGTTTT
TTGCGCCGACATCATAACGGTTCTGGCAAATATTCTGAAATGAGCTGTTGACAATTAATCATCGGCTCGT
ATAATGTGTGGAATTGTGAGCGGATAACAATTTCACACAGGAAACAGTATTCATGTCCCCTATACTAGGT
TATTGGAAAATTAAGGGCCTTGTGCAACCCACTCGACTTCTTTTGGAATATCTTGAAGAAAAATATGAAG
AGCATTTGTATGAGCGCGATGAAGGTGATAAATGGCGAAACAAAAAGTTTGAATTGGGTTTGGAGTTTCC
CAATCTTCCTTATTATATTGATGGTGATGTTAAATTAACACAGTCTATGGCCATCATACGTTATATAGCT
GACAAGCACAACATGTTGGGTGGTTGTCCAAAAGAGCGTGCAGAGATTTCAATGCTTGAAGGAGCGGTTT
TGGATATTAGATACGGTGTTTCGAGAATTGCATATAGTAAAGACTTTGAAACTCTCAAAGTTGATTTTCT
TAGCAAGCTACCTGAAATGCTGAAAATGTTCGAAGATCGTTTATGTCATAAAACATATTTAAATGGTGAT
CATGTAACCCATCCTGACTTCATGTTGTATGACGCTCTTGATGTTGTTTTATACATGGACCCAATGTGCC
TGGATGCGTTCCCAAAATTAGTTTGTTTTAAAAAACGTATTGAAGCTATCCCACAAATTGATAAGTACTT
GAAATCCAGCAAGTATATAGCATGGCCTTTGCAGGGCTGGCAAGCCACGTTTGGTGGTGGCGACCATCCT
CCAAAATCGGATCTGGTTCCGCGTGGATCCGAAAACCTGTATTTTCAGGGCTCGAATTCCCGGGTCGACA
TGGTGAGCAAGGGCGAGGAGCTGTTCACCGGGGTGGTGCCCATCCTGGTCGAGCTGGACGGCGACGTAAA
CGGCCACAAGTTCAGCGTGTCCGGCGAGGGCGAGGGCGATGCCACCTACGGCAAGCTGACCCTGAAGTTC
ATCTGCACCACCGGCAAGCTGCCCGTGCCCTGGCCCACCCTCGTGACCACCCTGACCTACGGCGTGCAGT
GCTTCAGCCGCTACCCCGACCACATGAAGCAGCACGACTTCTTCAAGTCCGCCATGCCCGAAGGCTACGT
CCAGGAGCGCACCATCTTCTTCAAGGACGACGGCAACTACAAGACCCGCGCCGAGGTGAAGTTCGAGGGC
GACACCCTGGTGAACCGCATCGAGCTGAAGGGCATCGACTTCAAGGAGGACGGCAACATCCTGGGGCACA
AGCTGGAGTACAACTACAACAGCCACAACGTCTATATCATGGCCGACAAGCAGAAGAACGGCATCAAGGT
GAACTTCAAGATCCGCCACAACATCGAGGACGGCAGCGTGCAGCTCGCCGACCACTACCAGCAGAACACC
CCCATCGGCGACGGCCCCGTGCTGCTGCCCGACAACCACTACCTGAGCACCCAGTCCGCCCTGAGCAAAG
ACCCCAACGAGAAGCGCGATCACATGGTCCTGCTGGAGTTCGTGACCGCCGCCGGGATCACTCTCGGCAT
GGACGAGCTGTACAAGTAAGCGGCCGCATCGTGACTGACTGACGATCTGCCTCGCGCGTTTCGGTGATGA
CGGTGAAAACCTCTGACACATGCAGCTCCCGGAGACGGTCACAGCTTGTCTGTAAGCGGATGCCGGGAGC
AGACAAGCCCGTCAGGGCGCGTCAGCGGGTGTTGGCGGGTGTCGGGGCGCAGCCATGACCCAGTCACGTA
GCGATAGCGGAGTGTATAATTCTTGAAGACGAAAGGGCCTCGTGATACGCCTATTTTTATAGGTTAATGT
CATGATAATAATGGTTTCTTAGACGTCAGGTGGCACTTTTCGGGGAAATGTGCGCGGAACCCCTATTTGT
TTATTTTTCTAAATACATTCAAATATGTATCCGCTCATGAGACAATAACCCTGATAAATGCTTCAATAAT
ATTGAAAAAGGAAGAGTATGAGTATTCAACATTTCCGTGTCGCCCTTATTCCCTTTTTTGCGGCATTTTG
CCTTCCTGTTTTTGCTCACCCAGAAACGCTGGTGAAAGTAAAAGATGCTGAAGATCAGTTGGGTGCACGA
GTGGGTTACATCGAACTGGATCTCAACAGCGGTAAGATCCTTGAGAGTTTTCGCCCCGAAGAACGTTTTC
CAATGATGAGCACTTTTAAAGTTCTGCTATGTGGCGCGGTATTATCCCGTGTTGACGCCGGGCAAGAGCA
ACTCGGTCGCCGCATACACTATTCTCAGAATGACTTGGTTGAGTACTCACCAGTCACAGAAAAGCATCTT
ACGGATGGCATGACAGTAAGAGAATTATGCAGTGCTGCCATAACCATGAGTGATAACACTGCGGCCAACT
TACTTCTGACAACGATCGGAGGACCGAAGGAGCTAACCGCTTTTTTGCACAACATGGGGGATCATGTAAC
TCGCCTTGATCGTTGGGAACCGGAGCTGAATGAAGCCATACCAAACGACGAGCGTGACACCACGATGCCT
GCAGCAATGGCAACAACGTTGCGCAAACTATTAACTGGCGAACTACTTACTCTAGCTTCCCGGCAACAAT
TAATAGACTGGATGGAGGCGGATAAAGTTGCAGGACCACTTCTGCGCTCGGCCCTTCCGGCTGGCTGGTT
TATTGCTGATAAATCTGGAGCCGGTGAGCGTGGGTCTCGCGGTATCATTGCAGCACTGGGGCCAGATGGT
AAGCCCTCCCGTATCGTAGTTATCTACACGACGGGGAGTCAGGCAACTATGGATGAACGAAATAGACAGA
TCGCTGAGATAGGTGCCTCACTGATTAAGCATTGGTAACTGTCAGACCAAGTTTACTCATATATACTTTA
GATTGATTTAAAACTTCATTTTTAATTTAAAAGGATCTAGGTGAAGATCCTTTTTGATAATCTCATGACC
AAAATCCCTTAACGTGAGTTTTCGTTCCACTGAGCGTCAGACCCCGTAGAAAAGATCAAAGGATCTTCTT
GAGATCCTTTTTTTCTGCGCGTAATCTGCTGCTTGCAAACAAAAAAACCACCGCTACCAGCGGTGGTTTG
TTTGCCGGATCAAGAGCTACCAACTCTTTTTCCGAAGGTAACTGGCTTCAGCAGAGCGCAGATACCAAAT
ACTGTCCTTCTAGTGTAGCCGTAGTTAGGCCACCACTTCAAGAACTCTGTAGCACCGCCTACATACCTCG
CTCTGCTAATCCTGTTACCAGTGGCTGCTGCCAGTGGCGATAAGTCGTGTCTTACCGGGTTGGACTCAAG
ACGATAGTTACCGGATAAGGCGCAGCGGTCGGGCTGAACGGGGGGTTCGTGCACACAGCCCAGCTTGGAG
CGAACGACCTACACCGAACTGAGATACCTACAGCGTGAGCTATGAGAAAGCGCCACGCTTCCCGAAGGGA
GAAAGGCGGACAGGTATCCGGTAAGCGGCAGGGTCGGAACAGGAGAGCGCACGAGGGAGCTTCCAGGGGG
AAACGCCTGGTATCTTTATAGTCCTGTCGGGTTTCGCCACCTCTGACTTGAGCGTCGATTTTTGTGATGC
TCGTCAGGGGGGCGGAGCCTATGGAAAAACGCCAGCAACGCGGCCTTTTTACGGTTCCTGGCCTTTTGCT
GGCCTTTTGCTCACATGTTCTTTCCTGCGTTATCCCCTGATTCTGTGGATAACCGTATTACCGCCTTTGA
GTGAGCTGATACCGCTCGCCGCAGCCGAACGACCGAGCGCAGCGAGTCAGTGAGCGAGGAAGCGGAAGAG
CGCCTGATGCGGTATTTTCTCCTTACGCATCTGTGCGGTATTTCACACCGCATAAATTCCGACACCATCG
AATGGCGCAAAACCTTTCGCGGTATGGCATGATAGCGCCCGGAAGAGAGTCAATTCAGGGTGGTGAATGT
GAAACCAGTAACGTTATACGATGTCGCAGAGTATGCCGGTGTCTCTTATCAGACCGTTTCCCGCGTGGTG
AACCAGGCCAGCCACGTTTCTGCGAAAACGCGGGAAAAAGTGGAAGCGGCGATGGCGGAGCTGAATTACA
TTCCCAACCGCGTGGCACAACAACTGGCGGGCAAACAGTCGTTGCTGATTGGCGTTGCCACCTCCAGTCT
GGCCCTGCACGCGCCGTCGCAAATTGTCGCGGCGATTAAATCTCGCGCCGATCAACTGGGTGCCAGCGTG
GTGGTGTCGATGGTAGAACGAAGCGGCGTCGAAGCCTGTAAAGCGGCGGTGCACAATCTTCTCGCGCAAC
GCGTCAGTGGGCTGATCATTAACTATCCGCTGGATGACCAGGATGCCATTGCTGTGGAAGCTGCCTGCAC
TAATGTTCCGGCGTTATTTCTTGATGTCTCTGACCAGACACCCATCAACAGTATTATTTTCTCCCATGAA
GACGGTACGCGACTGGGCGTGGAGCATCTGGTCGCATTGGGTCACCAGCAAATCGCGCTGTTAGCGGGCC
CATTAAGTTCTGTCTCGGCGCGTCTGCGTCTGGCTGGCTGGCATAAATATCTCACTCGCAATCAAATTCA
GCCGATAGCGGAACGGGAAGGCGACTGGAGTGCCATGTCCGGTTTTCAACAAACCATGCAAATGCTGAAT
GAGGGCATCGTTCCCACTGCGATGCTGGTTGCCAACGATCAGATGGCGCTGGGCGCAATGCGCGCCATTA
CCGAGTCCGGGCTGCGCGTTGGTGCGGATATCTCGGTAGTGGGATACGACGATACCGAAGACAGCTCATG
TTATATCCCGCCGTTAACCACCATCAAACAGGATTTTCGCCTGCTGGGGCAAACCAGCGTGGACCGCTTG
CTGCAACTCTCTCAGGGCCAGGCGGTGAAGGGCAATCAGCTGTTGCCCGTCTCACTGGTGAAAAGAAAAA
CCACCCTGGCGCCCAATACGCAAACCGCCTCTCCCCGCGCGTTGGCCGATTCATTAATGCAGCTGGCACG
ACAGGTTTCCCGACTGGAAAGCGGGCAGTGAGCGCAACGCAATTAATGTAAGTTAGCTCACTCATTAGGC
ACCCCAGGCTTTACACTTTATGCTTCCGGCTCGTATGTTGTGTGGAATTGTGAGCGGATAACAATTTCAC
ACAGGAAACAGCTATGACCATGATTACGGATTCACTGGCCGTCGTTTTACAACGTCGTGACTGGGAAAAC
CCTGGCGTTACCCAACTTAATCGCCTTGCAGCACATCCCCCTTTCGCCAGCTGGCGTAATAGCGAAGAGG
CCCGCACCGATCGCCCTTCCCAACAGTTGCGCAGCCTGAATGGCGAATGGCGCTTTGCCTGGTTTCCGGC
ACCAGAAGCGGTGCCGGAAAGCTGGCTGGAGTGCGATCTTCCTGAGGCCGATACTGTCGTCGTCCCCTCA
AACTGGCAGATGCACGGTTACGATGCGCCCATCTACACCAACGTGACCTATCCCATTACGGTCAATCCGC
CGTTTGTTCCCACGGAGAATCCGACGGGTTGTTACTCGCTCACATTTAATGTTGATGAAAGCTGGCTACA
GGAAGGCCAGACGCGAATTATTTTTGATGGCGTTG
Features (pLannotate 1.2.2; 18 found; start..end, strand, type, name):
    188..216     +  promoter       tac promoter: strong E. coli promoter; hybrid between the trp and lac UV5 promoters
    224..240     +  protein_bind   lac operator: The lac repressor binds to the lac operator to inhibit transcription in E. coli. This inhibition can be relieved by adding lactose or isopropyl-β-D-thiogalactopyranoside (IPTG). lac repressor encoded by lacI
    263..916     +  CDS            GST26_SCHJA: Experimental evidence at protein level: Swiss-Prot protein existence level 1. GST isoenzymes appear to play a central role in the parasite detoxification system. Other functions are also suspected including a role in increasing the solubility of haematin in the parasite gut. From Schistosoma japonicum (Blood fluke).
    941..961     +  CDS            TEV site: tobacco etch virus (TEV) protease recognition and cleavage site
    980..1699    +  CDS            EGFP: the original enhanced GFP (Yang et al., 1996) mammalian codon-optimized
   1727..1766    +  CDS            rop (fragment): Rop protein, which maintains plasmids at low copy number; rop
   1868..1908    +  misc_feature   bom (fragment): basis of mobility region from pBR322
   2013..2117    +  promoter       AmpR promoter: bla
   2118..2978    +  CDS            AmpR: β-lactamase; bla; confers resistance to ampicillin, carbenicillin, and related antibiotics
   3149..3737    +  rep_origin     ori: high-copy-number ColE1/pMB1/pBR322/pUC origin of replication
   3923..3974    -  misc_feature   bom (fragment): basis of mobility region from pBR322
   3981..4058    +  promoter       lacI promoter: lacI
   4059..5141    +  CDS            lacI: lac repressor; lacI; The lac repressor binds to the lac operator to inhibit transcription in E. coli. This inhibition can be relieved by adding lactose or isopropyl-β-D-thiogalactopyranoside (IPTG).
   5154..5175    +  protein_bind   CAP binding site: CAP binding activates transcription in the presence of cAMP. E. coli catabolite activator protein
   5190..5220    +  promoter       lac promoter: promoter for the E. coli lac operon
   5228..5244    +  protein_bind   lac operator: The lac repressor binds to the lac operator to inhibit transcription in E. coli. This inhibition can be relieved by adding lactose or isopropyl-β-D-thiogalactopyranoside (IPTG). lac repressor encoded by lacI
   5264..5437    +  CDS            lacZα: LacZα fragment of β-galactosidase; lacZ fragment
   5701..112     -  CDS            yciV (fragment) (across the origin): RNAAM_ECOLI - Also known as trpH From Escherichia coli (strain K12).
