[The description below was written by a language model from this plasmid's Addgene catalogue record and pLannotate feature annotations shown in this document.]
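Description:
pGEX4T3-GST-EGFP is a 5,705 bp bacterial expression plasmid built on the pGEX4T3 backbone for producing enhanced green fluorescent protein as an N-terminal glutathione S-transferase fusion in E. coli. It replicates from a ColE1/pMB1-type origin and is selected with ampicillin through the bla (β-lactamase) gene driven by its own promoter. The record lists the copy number as unknown. Short fragments of rop and the pBR322 bom region, a lac promoter/lacZα segment and a small yciV fragment spanning the sequence origin are also annotated; these appear to be backbone remnants rather than functional parts of the design.

The expression cassette is driven by the tac promoter, a strong trp/lac hybrid, followed by a lac operator. The plasmid also carries lacI with its own promoter, so the repressor is supplied in cis and transcription is held off until relieved by IPTG or lactose. Downstream lies the Schistosoma japonicum GST coding sequence, then a TEV protease recognition site, then the 720 bp EGFP open reading frame (the mammalian codon-optimised variant derived from Aequorea victoria GFP), which was inserted between SalI and NotI sites. The GST moiety allows affinity capture of the fusion on glutathione resin, and the TEV site permits removal of the tag to release EGFP.

The record recommends a cloning strain for propagation and a BL21-derived strain for protein production. The stated purpose is simply expression of GST-EGFP. Such a protein is commonly used as a fluorescent control or non-specific comparison partner in GST pull-down and binding experiments, although the record does not specify this use.
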