Addgene plasmid #177136: pGEX4T3-GST-EGFP
Purpose: Bacterial vector for expression of an N-terminal GST fusion of EGFP with a TEV protease site located between the GST tag and EGFP
Depositing lab: Robert Sobol. Depositing organization: University of South Alabama, Mitchell Cancer Institute. Publication: Stability and sub-cellular localization of DNA polymerase beta is regulated by interactions with NQO1 and XRCC1 in response to oxidative stress. Fang Q, Andrews J, Sharma N, Wilk A, Clark J, Slyskova J, Koczor CA, Lans H, Prakash A, Sobol RW. Nucleic Acids Res. 2019 Jul 9;47(12):6269-6286. doi: 10.1093/nar/gkz293. PubMed 31287140.
Backbone
  Vector backbone: pGEX4T3
  Backbone manufacturer: Sigma
  Total vector size (bp): 5705
  Vector type: Bacterial Expression
Growth in bacteria
  Bacterial resistance: Ampicillin, 100 μg/mL
  Growth temperature: 37°C
  Growth strain: DH5alpha
  Growth instructions: use BL21-Codonplus-RP for protein expression
  Copy number: Unknown
Gene/Insert
  Gene/Insert name: EGFP
  Species: Aequorea Victoria
  Insert size (bp): 720
  Promoter: Tac
  Cloning method: Restriction Enzyme; 5′ cloning site SalI (unknown if destroyed); 3′ cloning site NotI (unknown if destroyed)
  Sequencing primers: 5′ TCCCGGGTCGACATGGTGAGCAAGGGCGAGGAG; 3′ CACGATGCGGCCGCTTACTTGTACAGCTCGTCCATG
Terms and licenses: Academic/Nonprofit Terms; Industry Terms: Not Available to Industry
How to cite: pGEX4T3-GST-EGFP was a gift from Robert Sobol (Addgene plasmid # 177136 ; http://n2t.net/addgene:177136 ; RRID:Addgene_177136)
